>Addgene plasmid #156501 | pD649-HAsp-NFAM1-Fc(DAPA)-AviTag-6xHis | addgene full sequence | sequence record 368828 | Addgene NGS Result
CAGCCATGGGGCGGAGAATGGGCGGAACTGGGCGGAGTTAGGGGCGGGATGGGCGGAGTTAGGGGCGGGA
CTATGGTTGCTGACTAATTGAGATGCATGCTTTGCATACTTCTGCCTGCTGGGGAGCCTGGGGACTTTCC
ACACCTGGTTGCTGACTAATTGAGATGCATGCTTTGCATACTTCTGCCTGCTGGGGAGCCTGGGGACTTT
CCACACCCTAACTGACACACATTCCACAGAATTAATTCGCGTTAAATTTTTGTTAAATCAGCTCATTTTT
TAACCAATAGGCCGAAATCGGCAAAATCCCTTATAAATCAAAAGAATAGACCGAGATAGGGTTGAGTGTT
GTGATGCAATTTCCTCATTTTATTAGGAAAGGACAGTGGGAGTGGCACCTTCCAGGGTCAAGGAAGGCAC
GGGGGAGGGGCAAACAACAGATGGCTGGCAACTAGAAGGCACAGTCGAGGCTGATTTTCTCTATCTATTT
ATTTTACTACTCAAGACTATCTTGCAAAGTAGAAGAACCCTGTCTGCAGTATGACGACCGTGTATACCCG
ATTGGCTTACCGGGTAACGCGTTGTGCCAGTGACTACAGGCCGGCCTTAGTGGTGATGGTGGTGGTGTTC
ATGCCACTCAATCTTCTGAGCCTCGAAAATATCATTAAGACCGCTGCCGCCGGGGCTCAGGCTCAGGGAC
TTCTGGGTGTAGTGGTTGTGCAGGGCCTCGTGCATCACGCTGCAGCTGAACACGTTGCCCTGCTGCCACC
TGGACTTGTCCACGGTCAGCTTGCTGTACAGGAAGAAGCTGCCGTCGCTGTCCAGCACTGGGGGGGTGGT
CTTGTAGTTGTTCTCGGGCTGGCCGTTGCTCTCCCACTCCACGGCGATATCGCTGGGGTAGAAGCCCTTC
ACCAGACAGGTCAGGGACACCTGGTTCTTGGTCATCTCCTCCCGGCTGGGGGGCAGGGTGTACACCTGGG
GCTCCCGTGGCTGGCCCTTGGCCTTGCTGATTGTCTTTTCGATTGGGGCAGCCAGGGCCTTGTTGGAGAC
TTTGCACTTGTATTCTTTGCCGTTCAGCCAGTCCTGGTGCAGCACGGTCAGCACGGACACCACCCTGTAG
GTGCTGTTGTACTGCTCCTCTCTGGGCTTGGTCTTGGCGTTGTGCACCTCCACGCCGTCCACGTACCAGT
TGAACTTCACCTCTGGGTCCTCGTGGGACACGGCCACCACCACGCAGGTCACCTCGGGGGTCCTGCTGAT
CATCAGGGTGTCCTTGGGCTTGGGGGGGAACAGGAACACGGAAGGCCCTCCCAGCAGTTCTGGAGCTGGG
CAGGGGGGGCAGGTGTGGGTCTTGTCGCCGCCCGGCGCGCCTTTTTGAGGGCTCTGAGGAGGCTCTCTGT
AGCCGGCATCTCTGACGAGGATGAAGGTTCCAGAGCCTCTGACTGTGCTGTGGGGCCAGTGCACAGAACA
GTAATATGTGCCTGTGGCAGAGGCGCCAGGAAGCACCAGGGTCACTTGGCAATCCAGTGTGTGAGACTGG
TTCTCGGTGCCCAGGCCAGGGTGACAATTTGTAGGCTTCTTGGGGCTTCTCTGGCCCTGCAGGTCCTCGT
GGAAGTAGGACACGGTGAACACCTTGAACTGGGGTGTGTAGGGGTATGTGATCCGGCAGCTGAAGCTGAT
GGCGGTGTTGGCCAGAGAGGCCATAATAGGCAGTCCTGTGTGTGTCACAGATTGGGCGGCCGCAGCGAAC
ACCAGGCAGAAGATGTAGCTCAGGGCAATGATGGTCTTCATGGTGGCGCTAGCAGGCGCGTTTTCGATAG
AACCGAGGTGCAGTTGGACCTGGGAGTGGACACCTGTGGAGAGAAAGGCAAAGTGGATGTTATTCTATAG
TGTCACCTAAATCGTATGTGTATGATACATAAGGTTATGTATTAATTGTAGCCGCGTTCTAACGAAGCCA
AGGGGGTGGGCCTATAGACTCTATAGGCGGTACTTACGTCACTCTTGGCACGGGGAATCCGCGTTCCAAT
GCACCGTTCCCGGCCGCGGAGGCTGGATCGGTCCCGGTGTCTTCTATGGAGGTCAAAACAGCGTGGATGG
CGTCTCCAGGCGATCTGACGGTTCACTAAACGAGCTCTGCTTATATAGACCTCCCACCGTACACGCCTAC
CGCCCATTTGCGTCAATGGGGCGGAGTTGTTACGACATTTTGGAAAGTCCCGTTGATTTTGGTGCCAAAA
CAAACTCCCATTGACGTCAATGGGGTGGAGACTTGGAAATCCCCGTGAGTCAAACCGCTATCCACGCCCA
TTGATGTACTGCCAAAACCGCATCACCATGGTAATAGCGATGACTAATACGTAGATGTACTGCCAAGTAG
GAAAGTCCCATAAGGTCATGTACTGGGCATAATGCCAGGCGGGCCATTTACCGTCATTGACGTCAATAGG
GGGCGTACTTGGCATATGATACACTTGATGTACTGCCAAGTGGGCAGTTTACCGTAAATACTCCACCCAT
TGACGTCAATGGAAAGTCCCTATTGGCGTTACTATGGGAACATACGTCATTATTGACGTCAATGGGCGGG
GGTCGTTGGGCGGTCAGCCAGGCGGGCCATTTACCGTAAGTTATGTAACGCGGAACTCCATATATGGGCT
ATGAACTAATGACCCCGTAATTGATTACTATTAATAACTAGTCAATAATCAATGCCAACATGGCGGTCAT
ATTGGACATGAGCCAATATAAATGTACATATTATGATATAGATACAACGTATGCAATGGCCAATAGCCAA
TATTGATTTATGCTATATAACCAATGAATAATATGGCTAATGGCCAATATTGAGTCAACGCCACTGTGCA
TGAAGCTCGTAATTGTTATCCGCTCACAATTAAGGGCGACACAAAATTTATTCTAAATGATAATAAATAC
TGATAACATCTTATAGTTTGTATTATATTTTGTATTATCGTTGACATGTATAATTTTGATATCAAAAACT
GATTTTCCCTTTATTATTTTCGAGATTTATTTTCTTAATTCTCTTTAACAAACTAGAAATATTGTATATA
CAAAAAATCATAAATAATAGATGAATAGTTTAATTATAGGTGTTCATCAATCGAAAAAGCAACGTATCTT
ATTTAAAGTGCGTTGCTTTTTTCTCATTTATAAGGTTAAATAATTCTCATATATCAAGCAAAGTGACAGG
CGCCCTTAAATATTCTGACAAATGCTCTTTCCCTAAACTCCCCCCATAAAAAAACCCGCCGAAGCGGGTT
TTTACGTTATTTGCGGATTAACGATTACTCGTTATCAGAACCGCCCAGGGGGCCCGAGCTTAAGACTGGC
CGTCGTTTTACAACACAGAAAGAGTTTGTAGAAACGCAAAAAGGCCATCCGTCAGGGGCCTTCTGCTTAG
TTTGATGCCTGGCAGTTCCCTACTCTCGCCTTCCGCTTCCTCGCTCACTGACTCGCTGCGCTCGGTCGTT
CGGCTGCGGCGAGCGGTATCAGCTCACTCAAAGGCGGTAATACGGTTATCCACAGAATCAGGGGATAACG
CAGGAAAGAACATGTGAGCAAAAGGCCAGCAAAAGGCCAGGAACCGTAAAAAGGCCGCGTTGCTGGCGTT
TTTCCATAGGCTCCGCCCCCCTGACGAGCATCACAAAAATCGACGCTCAAGTCAGAGGTGGCGAAACCCG
ACAGGACTATAAAGATACCAGGCGTTTCCCCCTGGAAGCTCCCTCGTGCGCTCTCCTGTTCCGACCCTGC
CGCTTACCGGATACCTGTCCGCCTTTCTCCCTTCGGGAAGCGTGGCGCTTTCTCATAGCTCACGCTGTAG
GTATCTCAGTTCGGTGTAGGTCGTTCGCTCCAAGCTGGGCTGTGTGCACGAACCCCCCGTTCAGCCCGAC
CGCTGCGCCTTATCCGGTAACTATCGTCTTGAGTCCAACCCGGTAAGACACGACTTATCGCCACTGGCAG
CAGCCACTGGTAACAGGATTAGCAGAGCGAGGTATGTAGGCGGTGCTACAGAGTTCTTGAAGTGGTGGGC
TAACTACGGCTACACTAGAAGAACAGTATTTGGTATCTGCGCTCTGCTGAAGCCAGTTACCTTCGGAAAA
AGAGTTGGTAGCTCTTGATCCGGCAAACAAACCACCGCTGGTAGCGGTGGTTTTTTTGTTTGCAAGCAGC
AGATTACGCGCAGAAAAAAAGGATCTCAAGAAGATCCTTTGATCTTTTCTACGGGGTCTGACGCTCAGTG
GAACGACGCGCGCGTAACTCACGTTAAGGGATTTTGGTCATGAGCAAGGGGTGTTATGAGCCATATTCAG
GTATAAATGGGCTCGCGATAATGTTCAGAATTGGTTAATTGGTTGTAACACTGACCCCTATTTGTTTATT
TTTCTAAATACATTCAAATATGTATCCGCTCATGAGACAATAACCCTGATAAATGCTTCAATAATATTGA
AAAAGGAAGAATATGAGTATTCAACATTTCCGTGTCGCCCTTATTCCCTTTTTTGCGGCATTTTGCCTTC
CTGTTTTTGCTCACCCAGAAACGCTGGTGAAAGTAAAAGATGCTGAAGATCAGTTGGGTGCACGAGTGGG
TTACATCGAACTGGATCTCAACAGCGGTAAGATCCTTGAGAGTTTTCGCCCCGAAGAACGTTTTCCAATG
ATGAGCACTTTTAAAGTTCTGCTATGTGGCGCGGTATTATCCCGTATTGACGCCGGGCAAGAGCAACTCG
GTCGCCGCATACACTATTCTCAGAATGACTTGGTTGAGTACTCACCAGTCACAGAAAAGCATCTTACGGA
TGGCATGACAGTAAGAGAATTATGCAGTGCTGCCATAACCATGAGTGATAACACTGCGGCCAACTTACTT
CTGACAACGATCGGAGGACCGAAGGAGCTAACCGCTTTTTTGCACAACATGGGGGATCATGTAACTCGCC
TTGATCGTTGGGAACCGGAGCTGAATGAAGCCATACCAAACGACGAGCGTGACACCACGATGCCTGTAGC
GATGGCAACAACGTTGCGCAAACTATTAACTGGCGAACTACTTACTCTAGCTTCCCGGCAACAATTAATA
GACTGGATGGAGGCGGATAAAGTTGCAGGACCACTTCTGCGCTCGGCCCTTCCGGCTGGCTGGTTTATTG
CTGATAAATCCGGAGCCGGTGAGCGTGGTTCTCGCGGTATCATCGCAGCGCTGGGGCCAGATGGTAAGCC
CTCCCGTATCGTAGTTATCTACACGACGGGGAGTCAGGCAACTATGGATGAACGAAATAGACAGATCGCT
GAGATAGGTGCCTCACTGATTAAGCATTGGTAATGACCATGATTACGCCAAGCTCTAGCTAGAGGTCGAC
GGTATACAGACATGATAAGATACATTGATGAGTTTGGACAAACCACAACTAGAATGCAGTGAAAAAAATG
CTTTATTTGTGAAATTTGTGATGCTATTGCTTTATTTGTAACCATTATAAGCTGCAATAAACAAGTTGGG
GTGGGCGAAGAACTCCAGCATGAGATCCCCGCGCTGGAGGATCATCCAGCCGGCGTCCCGGAAAACGATT
CCGAAGCCCAACCTTTCATAGAAGGCGGCGGTGGAATCGAAATCTCGTAGCACGTGTCAGGCACCGGGCT
TGCGGGTCATGCACCAGGTGCGCGGTCCTTCGGGCACCTCGACGTCGGCGGTGACGGTGAAGCCGAGCCG
CTCGTAGAAGGGGAGGTTGCGGGGCGCGGATGTCTCCAGGAAGGCGGGCACCCCGGCGCGCTCGGCCGCC
TCCACTCCGGGGAGCACGACGGCGCTGCCCAGACCCTTGCCCTGGTGGTCGGGCGAGACGCCGACGGTGG
CCAGGAACCACGCGGGCTCCTTGGGCCGGTGCGGCGCCAGGAGGCCTTCCATCTGTTGCTGCGCGGCCAG
CCGGGAACCGCTCAACTCGGCCATGCGCGGGCCGATCTCGGCGAACACCGCCCCCGCTTCGACGCTCTCC
GGCGTGGTCCAGACCGCCACCGCGGCGCCGTCGTCCGCGACCCACACCTTGCCGATGTCGAGCCCGACGC
GCGTGAGGAAGAGTTCTTGCAGCTCGGTGACCCGCTCGATGTGGCGGTCCGGATCGACGGTGTGGCGCGT
GGCGGGGTAGTCGGCGAACGCGGCGGCGAGGGTGCGTACGGCCCTGGGGACGTCGTCGCGGGTGGCGAGG
CGCACCGTGGGCTTGTACTCGGTCATGGTTTAGTTCCTCACCTTGTCGTATTATACTATGCCGATATACT
ATGCCGATGATTAATTGTCAACACGTGCTGATCAGATCCGAAAATGGATATACAAGCTCCCGGGAGCTTT
TTGCAAAAGCCTAGGCCTCCAAAAAAGCCTCCTCACTACTTCTGGAATAGCTCAGAGGCAGAGGCGGCCT
CGGCCTCTGCATAAATAAAAAAAATTAGT
Features (pLannotate 1.2.2; 21 found; start..end, strand, type, name):
    244..352     -  rep_origin     f1 ori (fragment): f1 bacteriophage origin of replication; arrow indicates direction of (+) strand synthesis
    353..464     -  polyA_signal   bGH poly(A) signal: bovine growth hormone polyadenylation signal
    679..1356    -  CDS            IGHG1 (fragment): IGHG1_HUMAN - Experimental evidence at protein level: Swiss-Prot protein existence level 1. Constant region of immunoglobulin heavy chains. Immunoglobulins, also known as antibodies, are membrane-bound or secreted glycoproteins produced by B lymphocytes. In the recognition phase of humoral immunity, the membrane-bound immunoglobulins serve as receptors which, upon binding of a specific antigen, trigger the clonal expansion and differentiation of B lymphocytes into immunoglobulins- secreting plasma cells. Secreted immunoglobulins mediate the effector phase of humoral immunity, which results in
   1372..1743    -  CDS            NFAM1 (fragment): NFAM1_HUMAN - Also known as CNAIP. Experimental evidence at protein level: Swiss-Prot protein existence level 1. May function in immune system as a receptor which activates via the calcineurin/NFAT-signaling pathway the downstream cytokine gene promoters. Activates the transcription of IL-13 and TNF-alpha promoters. May be involved in the regulation of B-cell, but not T-cell, development. Overexpression activates downstream effectors without ligand binding or antibody cross-linking. From Homo sapiens (Human).
   1843..1880    -  CDS            IgH signal sequence (fragment): signal sequence from the mouse immunoglobulin heavy chain variable region
   1884..1902    -  promoter       SP6 promoter: promoter for bacteriophage SP6 RNA polymerase
   1954..1997    -  intron         CMV intron (fragment): modified intron A from human cytomegalovirus
   2133..2336    -  promoter       CMV promoter: human cytomegalovirus (CMV) immediate early promoter
   2337..2640    -  enhancer       CMV enhancer: human cytomegalovirus immediate early enhancer
   2883..2899    -  protein_bind   lac operator: The lac repressor binds to the lac operator to inhibit transcription in E. coli. This inhibition can be relieved by adding lactose or isopropyl-β-D-thiogalactopyranoside (IPTG). lac repressor encoded by lacI
   3355..3374    +  CDS            lacZα (fragment): LacZα fragment of β-galactosidase; lacZ fragment
   3399..3416    -  terminator     rrnB T2 terminator (fragment): transcription terminator T2 from the E. coli rrnB gene
   3641..4229    -  rep_origin     ori: high-copy-number ColE1/pMB1/pBR322/pUC origin of replication
   4340..4364    +  CDS            KanR (fragment): aminoglycoside phosphotransferase; aph(3')-Ia; confers resistance to kanamycin
   4394..4490    +  promoter       AmpR promoter (fragment): bla
   4493..5353    +  CDS            AmpR: β-lactamase; bla; confers resistance to ampicillin, carbenicillin, and related antibiotics
   5406..5527    -  polyA_signal   SV40 poly(A) signal: SV40 polyadenylation signal
   5522..5647    -  CDS            ble (fragment): BLE_KLEPN - Experimental evidence at protein level: Swiss-Prot protein existence level 1. Binding protein with a strong affinity to the bleomycin family of antibiotics. Binds to CL990; an antimitotic-antibiotic compound. From Klebsiella pneumoniae.
   5657..6256    -  CDS            PuroR (fragment): puromycin N-acetyltransferase; pac from Streptomyces; confers resistance to puromycin
   6275..6322    -  promoter       EM7 promoter: synthetic bacterial promoter&nbsp
   6370..230     -  promoter       SV40 promoter (across the origin): SV40 enhancer and early promoter
