[The description below was written by a language model from this plasmid's Addgene catalogue record and pLannotate feature annotations shown in this document.]
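Description:
pD649-HAsp-NFAM1-Fc(DAPA)-AviTag-6xHis is a mammalian expression plasmid built on the pD649 backbone for producing a secreted, soluble form of the extracellular domain of human NFAM1, an immune-cell surface receptor linked to calcineurin/NFAT signalling. It is propagated in E. coli as a high-copy plasmid through a ColE1/pUC-type origin and selected with ampicillin via the β-lactamase gene. The annotated sequence also shows an SV40 promoter/EM7 promoter unit driving a puromycin N-acetyltransferase coding region (annotated as a fragment) followed by an SV40 polyadenylation signal, which could permit puromycin selection in mammalian cells, although the catalogue entry does not mention this. Small remnants of f1 ori, lacZα, KanR and ble are also detected and appear to be non-functional backbone fragments.

The expression cassette is driven by the CMV immediate-early enhancer and promoter, followed by a CMV intron A fragment and an SP6 promoter that could support in vitro transcription and is the 5′ sequencing primer site. The open reading frame starts with a leader: the name indicates an HA signal peptide, while the annotation tool matched a fragment of a mouse IgH signal sequence. It continues with the 363 bp NFAM1 ectodomain, cloned between retained NotI and AscI sites, and then a human IgG1 Fc region, an AviTag and a 6xHis tag, ending at a bGH polyadenylation signal. The Fc carries the D265A and P329A (DAPA) substitutions, which generally reduce Fc effector binding. Fc provides dimerisation and a capture handle, the AviTag allows site-specific biotinylation by BirA, and the His tag supports metal-affinity purification. The plasmid belongs to a collection made for mapping interactions among human immunoglobulin-superfamily cell-surface proteins. The depositor notes that some members may carry an IS4-like transposase insertion upstream of the CMV promoter, though none is annotated here.
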