Addgene plasmid #156501: pD649-HAsp-NFAM1-Fc(DAPA)-AviTag-6xHis
Purpose: Mammalian expression of cell-surface protein extracellular domain fused to Fc(DAPA)-Avi-6xHis. Protein is secreted from cells.
Depositing lab: Chris Garcia. Depositing organization: Stanford University. Publication: A Human IgSF Cell-Surface Interactome Reveals a Complex Network of Protein-Protein Interactions. Wojtowicz WM, Vielmetter J, Fernandes RA, Siepe DH, Eastman CL, Chisholm GB, Cox S, Klock H, Anderson PW, Rue SM, Miller JJ, Glaser SM, Bragstad ML, Vance J, Lam AW, Lesley SA, Zinn K, Garcia KC. Cell. 2020 Aug 20;182(4):1027-1043.e17. doi: 10.1016/j.cell.2020.07.025. PubMed 32822567.
Backbone
  Vector backbone: pD649
  Backbone size w/o insert (bp): 6106
  Vector type: Mammalian Expression
Growth in bacteria
  Bacterial resistance: Ampicillin, 100 μg/mL
  Growth temperature: 37°C
  Growth strain: DH5alpha
  Copy number: High Copy
Gene/Insert
  Gene/Insert name: NFAM1
  Species: H. sapiens (human)
  Insert size (bp): 363
  Mutation: Fc region of human IgG contains D265A and P329A mutations (DAPA)
  Entrez Gene: NFAM1 (a.k.a. CTA-126B4.4, CNAIP, bK126B4.4)
  Promoter: CMV/SP6
  Tag / fusion protein: Fc(DAPA)-AviTag-6xHis (C terminal on backbone)
  Cloning method: Restriction Enzyme; 5′ cloning site GCGGCCGC (not destroyed); 3′ cloning site GGCGCGCC (not destroyed)
  Sequencing primers: 5′ ATTTAGGTGACACTATAG; 3′ CACGTACCAGTTGAACTTCACC
Resource information
  A portion of this plasmid was derived from a plasmid made by: synthesis by ThermoFisher
Terms and licenses: Academic/Nonprofit Terms; Industry Terms: Not Available to Industry
Depositor comments: Some plasmids in this collection may have an IS4-like element ISVsa5 family transposase upstream of the CMV promoter.
How to cite: pD649-HAsp-NFAM1-Fc(DAPA)-AviTag-6xHis was a gift from Chris Garcia (Addgene plasmid # 156501 ; http://n2t.net/addgene:156501 ; RRID:Addgene_156501)
